Addgene plasmid #134918: mcherry-Myo 9b
Purpose: Expression of rat Myo 9b (Myr 5) in mammalian cells.
Depositing lab: Martin Bähler. Depositing organization: Universität Münster. Publication: Local Myo9b RhoGAP activity regulates cell motility. Hemkemeyer SA, Vollmer V, Schwarz V, Lohmann B, Honnert U, Taha M, Schnittler HJ, Bahler M. J Biol Chem. 2021 Jan-Jun;296:100136. doi: 10.1074/jbc.RA120.013623. Epub 2020 Dec 6. PubMed 33268376.
Backbone
  Vector backbone: pmcherry-C1 (modified)
  Backbone manufacturer: Clontech (modified)
  Backbone size w/o insert (bp): 4652
  Total vector size (bp): 11501
  Modifications to backbone: pmcherry-C1 (Clontech), NT 597-612 and NT 1321-1329 are missing (no Eco 47 III, no Age I, no BspE I site)
  Vector type: Mammalian Expression
  Selectable markers: Neomycin (select with G418)
Growth in bacteria
  Bacterial resistance: Kanamycin, 50 μg/mL
  Growth temperature: 37°C
  Growth strain: DH5alpha
  Copy number: High Copy
Gene/Insert
  Gene/Insert name: Myo 9b (rat) with 3' UTR (alt name: Myr 5)
  Species: R. norvegicus (rat)
  Insert size (bp): 6849
  GenBank ID: X77609
  Entrez Gene: Myo9b
  Promoter: CMV IE
  Tag / fusion protein: mcherry (N terminal on backbone)
  Cloning method: Restriction Enzyme; 5′ cloning site Xho I (not destroyed); 3′ cloning site Sma I (destroyed during cloning)
  Sequencing primers: 5′ mcherry-F CCCCGTAATGCAGAAGAAGA; 3′ SV40pA-R GAAATTTGTGATGCTATTGC
Terms and licenses: Academic/Nonprofit Terms; Industry Terms: Not Available to Industry
Depositor comments: Please note: plasmid contains a T721I mutation in Myo9b. This mutation is not known to affect protein function.
How to cite: mcherry-Myo 9b was a gift from Martin Bähler (Addgene plasmid # 134918 ; http://n2t.net/addgene:134918 ; RRID:Addgene_134918)
