[The description below was written by a language model from this plasmid's Addgene catalogue record and pLannotate feature annotations shown in this document.]
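Description:
mcherry-Myo 9b is a mammalian expression plasmid built on a modified Clontech pmCherry-C1 backbone, in which two short stretches flanking the mCherry coding region have been removed, eliminating the Eco47III, AgeI and BspEI sites. It is propagated in E. coli as a high-copy plasmid through a ColE1/pUC-type origin and also carries an f1 phage origin. A single Tn5 aminoglycoside phosphotransferase (NeoR/KanR) gene serves both hosts. The bacterial bla-type promoter drives it for kanamycin selection, and the SV40 enhancer/early promoter with an HSV TK polyadenylation signal drives it for G418 selection of transfected mammalian cells. The short ble and SV40 large T antigen fragments in the annotation are most likely remnants of backbone sequence rather than functional genes.

The payload is rat Myo9b (also called Myr 5), cloned together with its 3' UTR downstream of mCherry so that the red fluorescent protein is fused to the N-terminus of the myosin. Transcription comes from the human CMV immediate early enhancer and promoter and ends at the SV40 poly(A) signal. The annotation splits the Myo9b reading frame into a long rat match and a short adjoining segment matched to the mouse orthologue, which probably reflects database matching rather than a chimeric insert. Myo9b is an unconventional, actin-based motor that also acts as a GTPase-activating protein for RhoA and contributes to the regulation of cell migration. The depositor notes a T721I substitution that is not known to affect function. The sequenced record is slightly longer than the catalogue's stated total size. The construct is suited to expressing and visualising Myo9b in mammalian cells, for example in studies of local RhoGAP activity and cell motility.
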