Features (pLannotate 1.2.2; 14 found; start..end, strand, type, name):
     61..364     +  enhancer       CMV enhancer: human cytomegalovirus immediate early enhancer
    365..568     +  promoter       CMV promoter: human cytomegalovirus (CMV) immediate early promoter
    597..1304    +  CDS            mCherry: mCherry is a basic (constitutively fluorescent) red fluorescent protein published in 2004, derived from Discosoma sp.. It is reported to be a very rapidly-maturing monomer with low acid sensitivity.
   1317..7253    +  CDS            Myo9b: MYO9B_RAT - Also known as Myr5 From Rattus norvegicus (Rat).
   7250..7561    +  CDS            Myo9b (fragment): MYO9B_MOUSE - Also known as Myr5. Experimental evidence at protein level: Swiss-Prot protein existence level 1. Myosins are actin-based motor molecules with ATPase activity. Unconventional myosins serve in intracellular movements. Binds actin with high affinity both in the absence and presence of ATP and its mechanochemical activity is inhibited by calcium ions. Also acts as a GTPase activator for RHOA. Plays a role in the regulation of cell migration via its role as RHOA GTPase activator. This is regulated by its interaction with the SLIT2 receptor ROBO1; interaction with ROBO1 impairs intera
   8363..8447    +  CDS            large T antigen (fragment): large T antigen from SV40 (simian virus 40)
   8470..8591    +  polyA_signal   SV40 poly(A) signal: SV40 polyadenylation signal
   8625..9053    -  rep_origin     f1 ori (sequence partly withheld): f1 bacteriophage origin of replication; arrow indicates direction of (+) strand synthesis
   9080..9184    +  promoter       AmpR promoter: bla
   9186..9543    +  promoter       SV40 promoter: SV40 enhancer and early promoter
   9578..10372   +  CDS            NeoR/KanR: aminoglycoside phosphotransferase from Tn5; aph(3')-II (or nptII); confers resistance to neomycin, kanamycin, and G418 (Geneticin®)
  10393..10545   +  CDS            ble (fragment): BLE_KLEPN - Experimental evidence at protein level: Swiss-Prot protein existence level 1. Binding protein with a strong affinity to the bleomycin family of antibiotics. Binds to CL990; an antimitotic-antibiotic compound. From Klebsiella pneumoniae.
  10604..10651   +  polyA_signal   HSV TK poly(A) signal: herpes simplex virus thymidine kinase polyadenylation signal (Cole and Stacy, 1985)
  10980..11568   +  rep_origin     ori: high-copy-number ColE1/pMB1/pBR322/pUC origin of replication
>Addgene plasmid #134918 | mcherry-Myo 9b | addgene full sequence | sequence record 267831 | Addgene NGS Result
TAGTTATTAATAGTAATCAATTACGGGGTCATTAGTTCATAGCCCATATATGGAGTTCCGCGTTACATAA
CTTACGGTAAATGGCCCGCCTGGCTGACCGCCCAACGACCCCCGCCCATTGACGTCAATAATGACGTATG
TTCCCATAGTAACGCCAATAGGGACTTTCCATTGACGTCAATGGGTGGAGTATTTACGGTAAACTGCCCA
CTTGGCAGTACATCAAGTGTATCATATGCCAAGTACGCCCCCTATTGACGTCAATGACGGTAAATGGCCC
GCCTGGCATTATGCCCAGTACATGACCTTATGGGACTTTCCTACTTGGCAGTACATCTACGTATTAGTCA
TCGCTATTACCATGGTGATGCGGTTTTGGCAGTACATCAATGGGCGTGGATAGCGGTTTGACTCACGGGG
ATTTCCAAGTCTCCACCCCATTGACGTCAATGGGAGTTTGTTTTGGCACCAAAATCAACGGGACTTTCCA
AAATGTCGTAACAACTCCGCCCCATTGACGCAAATGGGCGGTAGGCGTGTACGGTGGGAGGTCTATATAA
GCAGAGCTGGTTTAGTGAACCGTCAGATCCGCTAGCATGGTGAGCAAGGGCGAGGAGGATAACATGGCCA
TCATCAAGGAGTTCATGCGCTTCAAGGTGCACATGGAGGGCTCCGTGAACGGCCACGAGTTCGAGATCGA
GGGCGAGGGCGAGGGCCGCCCCTACGAGGGCACCCAGACCGCCAAGCTGAAGGTGACCAAGGGTGGCCCC
CTGCCCTTCGCCTGGGACATCCTGTCCCCTCAGTTCATGTACGGCTCCAAGGCCTACGTGAAGCACCCCG
CCGACATCCCCGACTACTTGAAGCTGTCCTTCCCCGAGGGCTTCAAGTGGGAGCGCGTGATGAACTTCGA
GGACGGCGGCGTGGTGACCGTGACCCAGGACTCCTCCCTGCAGGACGGCGAGTTCATCTACAAGGTGAAG
CTGCGCGGCACCAACTTCCCCTCCGACGGCCCCGTAATGCAGAAGAAGACCATGGGCTGGGAGGCCTCCT
CCGAGCGGATGTACCCCGAGGACGGCGCCCTGAAGGGCGAGATCAAGCAGAGGCTGAAGCTGAAGGACGG
CGGCCACTACGACGCTGAGGTCAAGACCACCTACAAGGCCAAGAAGCCCGTGCAGCTGCCCGGCGCCTAC
AACGTCAACATCAAGTTGGACATCACCTCCCACAACGAGGACTACACCATCGTGGAACAGTACGAACGCG
CCGAGGGCCGCCACTCCACCGGCGGCATGGACGAGCTGTACAAGAGATCTCGAGGGAGTGCTCACGAGGC
TGGCAGCTCAGGCCGAAGGCGGCCGGCCACCTTCCACCTGCACATCTACCCTCAGCTGCCCAGTGCTGGG
AGCCAGACCTCATGCCGTGTAACCGCCACCAAGGACAGCACAACAAGCGATGTCATCCGAGACGTGGTGG
CCAGTCTACACCTGGACGGCTCGAAGCACTATGTGCTGGTGGAGGTGAAGGAGTCGGGTGGGGAGGAGTG
GGTGCTGGATGCCAGCGACTCGCCTGTGCACCGAGTGCTGCTGTGGCCTCGGCGAGCGCAGAAGGAGCAC
CCTCGGGAGGACGGCTACTACTTCCTGCTGCAGGAGCGCAACGCTGACGGCAGCATTCAGTACCTGCACG
TGCAGCTGCTGGCTCAGCCCACAGCCGCATGTCGCCTGGTGGAGCGAGGGCTGCTGCCAAGGCCTCAAGC
GGACTTCGACGACCTGTGCAACCTGCCGGAGCTGAACGAGGCCAACCTGCTGCAGAGCCTGAAGCTGCGC
TTCGTGCAGCAGAAGATCTACACGTACGCGGGCAGCATCCTGGTGGCCATCAACCCCTTCAAGTTCCTGC
CCATTTACAACCCCAAGTATGTGAAGATGTACGAGAACCAGCAGCTGGGAAAGCTGGAGCCGCACGTGTT
CGCTCTGGCCGATGTAGCCTACTACACCATGCTGCGCAAGCACGTGAACCAGTGCATCGTCATCTCTGGT
GAGAGCGGGTCCGGCAAGACGCAAAGCACCAACTTCCTCATCCACTGCCTCACAGCGCTCAGCCAGAAGG
GCTACGCCAGCGGCGTCGAGAGGACCATCCTGGGTGCAGGGCCTGTGCTGGAGGCTTTTGGGAACGCCAA
GACAGCCCACAACAACAACTCCAGCCGCTTCGGGAAGTTCATCCAAGTCAACTACCTGGAGAGTGGCATC
GTGAGGGGAGCTGTTGTGGAAAAATACCTTCTTGAAAAGTCTCGCCTGGTTTCCCAGGAGAAGGATGAGC
GGAACTACCATGTGTTTTATTATCTGCTGCTGGGCGTCAGTGAGGAAGAGCGTCAGGAATTTCAGCTGAA
GCAGCCTCAAGACTATTTCTACCTCAACCAGCATAACTTGAATATTGAAGATGGAGAAGACCTCAAACAT
GACTTTGAAAGGCTTCAGCAGGCCATGGAGATGGTGGGCTTCCTACCTGCCACGAAGAAGCAGATCTTCT
CTGTCCTCTCAGCCATCCTGTATCTTGGCAATGTCACCTATAAGAAGAGAGCCACAGGCCGGGATGAAGG
CCTGGAGGTCGGGCCCCCGGAGGTATTGGACACACTATCCCAGCTCCTGAAGGTAAAGCGGGAGACCCTG
GTGGAGGTCCTAACCAAGAGAAAAACAATCACGGTCAATGACAAACTCATCCTGCCTTACAGCCTCAGTG
AGGCTATCACTGCACGAGACTCCATGGCTAAGTCTCTGTACAGCGCCCTGTTTGACTGGATTGTGCTGAG
GATCAACCACGCCCTCCTCAACAAGAAGGACATGGAAGAGGCTGTTTCTTGCTTGTCCATTGGCGTCCTG
GACATATTCGGATTTGAGGACTTTGAACGGAACAGCTTCGAGCAGTTTTGCATCAACTACGCCAACGAGC
AGTTGCAGTACTACTTCACCCAGCACATCTTCAAGCTGGAGCAGGAGGAGTACCAGGGTGAGGGTATCTC
GTGGCACAACATTGACTACACCGACAACGTGGGCTGTATCCACCTCATCAGCAAGAAGCCCACTGGCCTC
TTCTACCTGCTGGACGAGGAAAGCAACTTTCCCCATGCCACAAGCCACACTCTGCTGGCCAAATTCAAGC
AGCAGCATGAGGACAACAAGTACTTCCTGGGCACACCAGTCCTGGAGCCCGCCTTCATCATCCAGCACTT
CGCAGGCAGAGTAAAGTACCAGATCAAGGACTTCCGGGAGAAGAACATGGACTACATGCGGCCTGACATC
GTGGCACTGCTAAGGGGCAGTGACAGCTCCTATGTGCGCCAACTCATCGGCATGGACCCGGTAGCTGTGT
TCCGCTGGGCTGTATTACGGGCAGCCATCAGGGCCATGGCTGTGCTGCGGGAGGCTGGGCGCCTGCGTGC
AGAGAGAGCAGAGAAAGCAGAAGCAGGTGTAAGTAGTCCTGTCATTCGAAGTCACGTGGAAGAGCTGCCA
AGAGGAGCCAACACCCCTTCAGAGAAACTGTACCGCGATTTGCATAACCAAATCATCAAGAGCCTCAAAG
GACTGCCATGGCAGGGCGAGGACCCGCGGAGGCTTCTCCAGTCCCTCAGTCGGCTCCAGAAGCCCCGCAC
CTTCTTCCTGAAGAGTAAAGGTATCAAACAAAAGCAGATCATTCCCAAGAACCTGCTGGACTCTAAGTCC
CTGAGGCTCATCATCAGCATGACGCTGCATGACCGAACTACCAAGTCACTGCTGCACCTGCACAAGAAGA
AGAAGCCGCCCAGCATCAGTGCACAGTTCCAGACATCTCTTAACAAGCTGTTGGAGGCGCTGGGCAAGGC
TGAGCCCTTCTTCATCCGCTGCATTCGCTCCAATGCCGAGAAGAAGGAGCTCTGCTTTGATGATGAGCTG
GTGCTTCAGCAACTGCGCTACACAGGCATGCTGGAGACCGTGCGCATCCGGCGCTCTGGCTACAGCGCCA
AGTACACCTTCCAGGACTTCACGGAGCAGTTCCAGGTGCTGCTGCCCAAGGATGTCCAGCCCTGTAGGGA
GGCCATTGCTGCCCTGTTGGAGAAGCTGCAGGTGGACAGGCAGAACTACCAGATCGGGAAGACGAAGGTC
TTCCTGAAGGAGACAGAGCGGCAGGCCCTGCAGGAGAGGCTGCATGGTGAGGTCTTACGCAGGATCCTGC
TGCTGCAGAGTTGGTTCCGGATGGTGCTGGAACGCAGGCACTTTGTGCAGATGAAGCATGCTGCCCTGAC
CATCCAGGCCTGCTGGCGGTCTTATCGTGTGCGCCGTACACTGGAGAGGACGCGGGCAGCTGTGTATCTT
CAGGCTGCCTGGAGAGGCTACCTGCAGAGACAGGCCTACCACCACCAGAGGCATAGCATCATCCGCCTGC
AGAGCCTCTGCCGTGGCCACCTACAGCGCAGGAGCTTCAGCCAGATGATGTTAGAGAAGCAGAAGGCAGA
GCAAGCCAGGGAGACTGCAGGAGCAGAGATGTCAGAGGGAGAGCCCAGCCCTGTGGCCGCTGGGGAGCAG
CCGTCTGAGCACCCTGTGGAGGACCCTGAGAGCCTGGGTGTGGAGACTGAGACCTGGATGAACAGCAAGT
CCCCAAATGGCTTGTCACCTAAGAAGGAGATCCCCAGCCCGGAGATGGAGACCCCAGCCCAAAAAACAGT
GCCAGCTGAAAGTCATGAGAAAGTCCCCAGTAGCCGGGAGAAGCGAGAGTCACGGCGGCAGCGAGGGTTG
GAGCATGTTGAACGACAGAACAAACACATCCAATCCTGCAGGGAGGAGAATAGCACCCTCCGAGAACCTT
CCAGAAAGGCAAGCCTGGAAACAGGGGAGAGCTTCCCTGAGGACACAAAGGAGCCCAGAGAAGATGGACT
TGAGACATGGACTGAGACCGCAGCCCCCTCTTGTCCAAAGCAGGTGCCGATTGTGGGAGATCCGCCTAGG
AGTCCCAGTCCCTTGCAGAGGCCCGCCAGCCTGGACCTAGACAGCAGGGTTAGCCCAGTGCTCCCCAGCA
GCTCCCTGGAATCCCCCCAGGATGAGGACAAGGGTGAGAACAGCACCAAGGTTCAGGACAAGCCCGAGAG
TCCCAGTGGCTCCACCCAGATCCAACGGTACCAACACCCGGACACAGAGCGGCTAGCCACTGCTGTGGAG
ATATGGCGAGGCAAGAAGCTCGCCAGTGCCATGCTGAGCCAATCCCTGGACCTGAGTGAGAAGCCCCGGA
CTGCAGGGGCAGCCCTGACTCCCACAGAGGAGAGGCGCATCTCCTTCTCCACCAGTGATGTCTCCAAGCT
GTCCCCGGTCAAGACTTCAACTGAAGTCGATGGGGATCTGAGCGCCAAGAAGCCAGCCGGCCATAAGAAG
AAGTCAGAAGACCCATCTGCTGGTCCCGATGCAGGCCTGCCCACAGGCTCCCAGGGTGACTCTAAATCTG
CCTTTAAGCGACTCTTCCTGCACAAAGCCAAGGATAAGAAGCCCAGCCTGGAGGGTGTGGAGGAGACAGA
GGGCAGTGGAGGGCAGGCTGCACAGGAGGCCCCGGCCAGGAAGACTCTAGATGTACCTTCTAGCCAGCAG
CACCGCCACACCACAGGCGAGAAGCCTCTAAAAGGGAAGAAGAACCGAAATCGTAAGGTCGGACAGATCA
CAGTGTCCGAGAAGTGGCGAGAGTCGGTGTTCCGTAAGATCACTAATGCCAACGAGCTCAAGTTTCTGGA
TGAGTTCCTGCTCAACAAGGTGAATGACCTTCGCTCACAGAAGACACCCATCGAGAGCTTGTTCATTGAG
GCCACTGAGCGTTTCAGGAGCAATATCAAGACCATGTATTCTGTGCCTAACGGGAAGATCCATGTAGGCT
ACAAGGACTTGATGGAGAACTACCAGATCGTTGTCAGTAACCTGGCTGCCGAGCGTGGGGAGAAGGACAC
CAACCTGGTCCTCAATGTCTTCCAGTCACTGCTGGATGAATTCACTCGCAGCTACAACAAGACTGACTTT
GAGCCGGTCAAGGGCAAAGCCCAGAAGAAGAAGAGGAAGCAGGAGCGTGCTGTCCAGGAACACAATGGAC
ATGTGTTTGCCAGCTACCAAGTGAACATCCCGCAGTCGTGTGAGCAGTGTCTGTCCTACATCTGGCTCAT
GGACAAGGCCCTGCTATGCAGTGTGTGCAAGATGACCTGCCACAAGAAATGTGTGCACAAGATTCAGAGC
TATTGCTCCTACACTGGACGGAGGAAGAGTGAGCTGGGTGCCGAACCAGGCCACTTCGGCGTGTGTGTAG
ACAGCCTGACCAGTGACAAGGCCTCCGTGCCCATTGTGCTGGAGAAGCTTCTGGAACATGTAGAGATGCA
TGGCCTGTATACCGAGGGTCTTTACCGCAAGTCAGGCGCTGCCAACCGGACACGGGAATTACGCCAGGCT
CTGCAGACAGACCCTGCTACAGTTAAGCTGGAGGACTTCCCCATCCACGCCATCACCGGGGTCCTGAAGC
AATGGCTGCGGGAGCTGCCTGAGCCACTCATGACTTTTGCCCAGTATGGAGACTTCCTCAGGGCTGTTGA
GCTTCCAGAGAAGCAGGAGCAGCTGGCTGCCATCTATGCAGTCCTGGACCACCTGCCTGAAGCCAACCAC
ACCTCCCTGGAGAGGCTCATCTTCCACCTTGTCAAAGTGGCCCTGCTTGAAGATGTGAACCGCATGTCTC
CGGGAGCTCTAGCTATCATCTTCGCGCCCTGCCTGCTTCGCTGCCCTGACAACTCCGACCCCCTGACCAG
CATGAAGGACGTACTAAAGATTACCACGTGTGTGGAGATGCTCATCAAGGAACAGATGAGGAAATACAAG
GTGAAGATGGAGGAGATCAACCACCTGGAGGCAGCTGAGAGCATTGCGTTCCGCAGGCTCTCCCTGCTGA
GGCAGAATGCCCCGTGGCCTCTCAAACTGGGGTTTTCGTCTCCCTATGAGGGGGTCCGGACCAAAAGCCC
CAGGACCCCAGTGGTCCAAGACTTGGAGGAGCTGGGGGCTCTCCCCGAGGAGGCGGCAGGTGGTGACGAG
GACCGGGAAAAGGAGATTCTCATGGAGAGGATTCAGTCCATCAAAGAAGAGAAGGAGGACATCACATATC
GACTGCCGGAGCTGGACCCACGGGGTTCTGACGAGGAGAACCTTGACTCAGAGACATCAGCCAGCACTGA
GAGCCTGCTGGAGGAGAGGGCCGTGCGGGGGGCCGCAGAAGAGTGAAGACACCCCGGAGGACCCCCATCA
TGCCCATGGCCAACATCAAGCTCCCTCCGGGCCTGCCCTTGCACCTGACGAGCTGGGCACCTGCTCTCCA
GGAGGCTGCTGTTCCAGTGAAGCGCCGAGAGCCACCTGCCCGCCGACAGGACCAGGTACATTCCGTATAC
ATCGCCCCTGGAGCTGACCTGCCATCGCAGGGTACACTAGGACCCCTGGACCACCATGATGCCATACTTC
CTGGGGCCAAACGCAGGTATTCAGACCCCCCTACCTACTGCCTGCCCTCCAGCTCCAGCCAAGCCAATGG
CTGAGGACCATGACTGGCCATCTGCGTGTTCTAAAATCCCCGAACTGGCATCCCAGCTGTGGAGCCGGCC
TTCACTCTCTGAGAAGGATCTAGAATGAAAAGTTCCCAGAGGGATGCTGTGGCCAGCTCTGTGTGTTGTG
GAGGCTGGGGACTGCTGGCCAGGACCATCAGAGCCCCAACCTGCACAGCAGTCCCCCCCCCCCCTTTGTA
CTTTTCAGTAACTGTTTCTCTTTTTGTGGTTTACATAACTTTTAAGTTCATAACAGCCTTAATGGAGGAC
CAAACTTTTTGTACGTGTGTCTGAGCTTTGATATTAACTGTCCACCGCTGTAACCTGGACATGGGCAGGA
CTAGCCTGCAAAGTGGATATGTGGGCCACACCTGGCGACTGCACTCCACAGCCATGGAGAGCAAGCAAGC
AAGCGAACGAGCGGACTCACAAGACACCTCTTACCCTTGAATACCTCCCAGCAGCGGTCATCTGGCCAGA
GAACCTTCCAGAGATTGTGGGAGCTGTCCACAGGGTCACAGCTGAAGGCAGGACAGAATGGGAAGTCCCT
GCATCGCAGGGATGCTCTACCCACTGCCTGTGGGCTGCAAGGAGCCAGGGATCGGAGCTGTAGGGACAAG
CAGTGCATGTCCCGAATTTCCTCTGCAGCCCCCGTGTCAGCCTGGGTTCTTAAGAGGCTGGCTCTCTTCT
CAGGCCCTACCCAGTCCTGGACACAAGGAAGCCCCACCGGAGGTGTGAAATAAAAGTGCTTGACAAGTGT
GGAATTCGATGGATCCACCGGATCTAGATAACTGATCATAATCAGCCATACCACATTTGTAGAGGTTTTA
CTTGCTTTAAAAAACCTCCCACACCTCCCCCTGAACCTGAAACATAAAATGAATGCAATTGTTGTTGTTA
ACTTGTTTATTGCAGCTTATAATGGTTACAAATAAAGCAATAGCATCACAAATTTCACAAATAAAGCATT
TTTTTCACTGCATTCTAGTTGTGGTTTGTCCAAACTCATCAATGTATCTTAACGCGTAAATTGTAAGCGT
TAATATTTTGTTAAAATTCGCGTTAAATTTTTGTTAAATCAGCTCATTTTTTAACCAATAGGCCGAAATC
GGCAAAATCCCTTATAAATCAAAAGAATAGACCGAGATAGGGT
[37 nt withheld, positions 8724-8760]
AAAGAACGTGGACTCCAACGTCAAAGG
[49 nt withheld, positions 8788-8836]
T
[91 nt withheld, positions 8838-8928]
G
[124 nt withheld, positions 8930-9053]
CAGGTGGCACTTTTCGGGGAAATGTGCGCGGAACCCCTATTTGTTTATTTTTCTAAATACATTCAAATAT
GTATCCGCTCATGAGACAATAACCCTGATAAATGCTTCAATAATATTGAAAAAGGAAGAGTCCTGAGGCG
GAAAGAACCAGCTGTGGAATGTGTGTCAGTTAGGGTGTGGAAAGTCCCCAGGCTCCCCAGCAGGCAGAAG
TATGCAAAGCATGCATCTCAATTAGTCAGCAACCAGGTGTGGAAAGTCCCCAGGCTCCCCAGCAGGCAGA
AGTATGCAAAGCATGCATCTCAATTAGTCAGCAACCATAGTCCCGCCCCTAACTCCGCCCATCCCGCCCC
TAACTCCGCCCAGTTCCGCCCATTCTCCGCCCCATGGCTGACTAATTTTTTTTATTTATGCAGAGGCCGA
GGCCGCCTCGGCCTCTGAGCTATTCCAGAAGTAGTGAGGAGGCTTTTTTGGAGGCCTAGGCTTTTGCAAA
GATCGATCAAGAGACAGGATGAGGATCGTTTCGCATGATTGAACAAGATGGATTGCACGCAGGTTCTCCG
GCCGCTTGGGTGGAGAGGCTATTCGGCTATGACTGGGCACAACAGACAATCGGCTGCTCTGATGCCGCCG
TGTTCCGGCTGTCAGCGCAGGGGCGCCCGGTTCTTTTTGTCAAGACCGACCTGTCCGGTGCCCTGAATGA
ACTGCAAGACGAGGCAGCGCGGCTATCGTGGCTGGCCACGACGGGCGTTCCTTGCGCAGCTGTGCTCGAC
GTTGTCACTGAAGCGGGAAGGGACTGGCTGCTATTGGGCGAAGTGCCGGGGCAGGATCTCCTGTCATCTC
ACCTTGCTCCTGCCGAGAAAGTATCCATCATGGCTGATGCAATGCGGCGGCTGCATACGCTTGATCCGGC
TACCTGCCCATTCGACCACCAAGCGAAACATCGCATCGAGCGAGCACGTACTCGGATGGAAGCCGGTCTT
GTCGATCAGGATGATCTGGACGAAGAGCATCAGGGGCTCGCGCCAGCCGAACTGTTCGCCAGGCTCAAGG
CGAGCATGCCCGACGGCGAGGATCTCGTCGTGACCCATGGCGATGCCTGCTTGCCGAATATCATGGTGGA
AAATGGCCGCTTTTCTGGATTCATCGACTGTGGCCGGCTGGGTGTGGCGGACCGCTATCAGGACATAGCG
TTGGCTACCCGTGATATTGCTGAAGAGCTTGGCGGCGAATGGGCTGACCGCTTCCTCGTGCTTTACGGTA
TCGCCGCTCCCGATTCGCAGCGCATCGCCTTCTATCGCCTTCTTGACGAGTTCTTCTGAGCGGGACTCTG
GGGTTCGAAATGACCGACCAAGCGACGCCCAACCTGCCATCACGAGATTTCGATTCCACCGCCGCCTTCT
ATGAAAGGTTGGGCTTCGGAATCGTTTTCCGGGACGCCGGCTGGATGATCCTCCAGCGCGGGGATCTCAT
GCTGGAGTTCTTCGCCCACCCTAGGGGGAGGCTAACTGAAACACGGAAGGAGACAATACCGGAAGGAACC
CGCGCTATGACGGCAATAAAAAGACAGAATAAAACGCACGGTGTTGGGTCGTTTGTTCATAAACGCGGGG
TTCGGTCCCAGGGCTGGCACTCTGTCGATACCCCACCGAGACCCCATTGGGGCCAATACGCCCGCGTTTC
TTCCTTTTCCCCACCCCACCCCCCAAGTTCGGGTGAAGGCCCAGGGCTCGCAGCCAACGTCGGGGCGGCA
GGCCCTGCCATAGCCTCAGGTTACTCATATATACTTTAGATTGATTTAAAACTTCATTTTTAATTTAAAA
GGATCTAGGTGAAGATCCTTTTTGATAATCTCATGACCAAAATCCCTTAACGTGAGTTTTCGTTCCACTG
AGCGTCAGACCCCGTAGAAAAGATCAAAGGATCTTCTTGAGATCCTTTTTTTCTGCGCGTAATCTGCTGC
TTGCAAACAAAAAAACCACCGCTACCAGCGGTGGTTTGTTTGCCGGATCAAGAGCTACCAACTCTTTTTC
CGAAGGTAACTGGCTTCAGCAGAGCGCAGATACCAAATACTGTTCTTCTAGTGTAGCCGTAGTTAGGCCA
CCACTTCAAGAACTCTGTAGCACCGCCTACATACCTCGCTCTGCTAATCCTGTTACCAGTGGCTGCTGCC
AGTGGCGATAAGTCGTGTCTTACCGGGTTGGACTCAAGACGATAGTTACCGGATAAGGCGCAGCGGTCGG
GCTGAACGGGGGGTTCGTGCACACAGCCCAGCTTGGAGCGAACGACCTACACCGAACTGAGATACCTACA
GCGTGAGCTATGAGAAAGCGCCACGCTTCCCGAAGGGAGAAAGGCGGACAGGTATCCGGTAAGCGGCAGG
GTCGGAACAGGAGAGCGCACGAGGGAGCTTCCAGGGGGAAACGCCTGGTATCTTTATAGTCCTGTCGGGT
TTCGCCACCTCTGACTTGAGCGTCGATTTTTGTGATGCTCGTCAGGGGGGCGGAGCCTATGGAAAAACGC
CAGCAACGCGGCCTTTTTACGGTTCCTGGCCTTTTGCTGGCCTTTTGCTCACATGTTCTTTCCTGCGTTA
TCCCCTGATTCTGTGGATAACCGTATTACCGCCATGCAT
